Addgene plasmid #205755: pcDuex2-Skylan62A
Purpose: Expression of Skylan62A in mamalian cells
Depositing lab: Edward Boyden. Depositing organization: Massachusetts Institute of Technology. Publication: Temporally multiplexed imaging of dynamic signaling networks in living cells. Qian Y, Celiker OT, Wang Z, Guner-Ataman B, Boyden ES. Cell. 2023 Dec 7;186(25):5656-5672.e21. doi: 10.1016/j.cell.2023.11.010. Epub 2023 Nov 28. PubMed 38029746.
Backbone
  Vector backbone: pcDuex2
  Vector type: Mammalian Expression
Growth in bacteria
  Bacterial resistance: Ampicillin, 100 μg/mL
  Growth temperature: 37°C
  Growth strain: DH5alpha
  Copy number: High Copy
Gene/Insert
  Gene/Insert name: Skylan62A
  Species: Synthetic
  Insert size (bp): 678
  Mutation: wt
  Cloning method: Restriction Enzyme; 5′ cloning site Unknown (unknown if destroyed); 3′ cloning site Unknown (unknown if destroyed)
Terms and licenses: Academic/Nonprofit Terms; Industry Terms: Not Available to Industry
Depositor comments: Please visit https://www.biorxiv.org/content/10.1101/2022.08.22.504781v1.full for bioRxiv preprint.
How to cite: pcDuex2-Skylan62A was a gift from Edward Boyden (Addgene plasmid # 205755 ; http://n2t.net/addgene:205755 ; RRID:Addgene_205755)
