[The description below was written by a language model from this plasmid's Addgene catalogue record and pLannotate feature annotations shown in this document.]
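Description:
pcDuex2-Skylan62A is a 6,065-nt mammalian expression plasmid built on the pcDuex2 backbone and carrying Skylan62A, a synthetic 678-bp coding sequence. Automated annotation matches the insert to Skylan-NS, a monomeric, reversibly photoswitchable green fluorescent protein derived from mEos3.1, so Skylan62A appears to be a closely related member of that family. The record does not say which changes distinguish it. The plasmid is propagated in E. coli at high copy through a ColE1/pUC-type origin and selected with ampicillin via the β-lactamase gene. An f1 origin is also present.

The coding sequence lies downstream of the human CMV immediate-early enhancer and promoter and is followed by the bovine growth hormone polyadenylation signal, giving strong constitutive expression in transfected mammalian cells. A fragment of the bacterial trc promoter and a T7 gene 10 ribosome binding site are annotated between the CMV promoter and the start of the open reading frame. This arrangement suggests a dual-host design in which the same plasmid could also drive expression in E. coli, although the catalogue entry lists only mammalian expression as the purpose. A separate cassette places the neomycin/kanamycin phosphotransferase gene under the SV40 enhancer/early promoter with an SV40 polyadenylation signal, which would allow G418 selection of stable mammalian lines. The short HIV-1 LTR, ble, lacI and lac promoter/operator hits are small fragments that look like backbone remnants rather than functional units.

The construct comes from work on temporally multiplexed imaging of signaling networks in living cells. It expresses the untagged, unfused fluorescent protein for characterization or imaging in mammalian cells.
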