Features (pLannotate 1.2.2; 21 found; start..end, strand, type, name):
     28..80      -  misc_feature   bom (fragment): basis of mobility region from pBR322
    235..614     +  enhancer       CMV enhancer: human cytomegalovirus immediate early enhancer
    615..818     +  promoter       CMV promoter: human cytomegalovirus (CMV) immediate early promoter
    814..847     +  LTR            5' LTR (truncated) (fragment): truncated 5' long terminal repeat (LTR) from HIV-1
    860..883     +  promoter       trc promoter (fragment): strong E. coli promoter; hybrid between the trp and lac UV5 promoters
    912..934     +  RBS            RBS: efficient ribosome binding site from bacteriophage T7 gene 10 (Olins and Rangwala, 1989)
    944..1624    +  CDS            Skylan-NS: truly monomeric reversibly photoswitchable fluorescent protein, suitable for nonlinear structured illumination microscopy (Zhang et al., 2016) mEos3.1 derivative that eliminates the green-to-red conversion
   1662..1886    +  polyA_signal   bGH poly(A) signal: bovine growth hormone polyadenylation signal
   1890..1911    +  promoter       SV40 promoter (fragment): SV40 enhancer and early promoter
   1932..2360    +  rep_origin     f1 ori (sequence partly withheld): f1 bacteriophage origin of replication; arrow indicates direction of (+) strand synthesis
   2374..2703    +  promoter       SV40 promoter: SV40 enhancer and early promoter
   2770..3561    +  CDS            neo: KKA2_KLEPN - Also known as kan, nptII. Experimental evidence at protein level: Swiss-Prot protein existence level 1. Resistance to kanamycin, neomycin, paromomycin, ribostamycin, butirosin and gentamicin B. From Klebsiella pneumoniae.
   3585..3743    +  CDS            ble (fragment): BLE_KLEPN - Experimental evidence at protein level: Swiss-Prot protein existence level 1. Binding protein with a strong affinity to the bleomycin family of antibiotics. Binds to CL990; an antimitotic-antibiotic compound. From Klebsiella pneumoniae.
   3738..3859    +  polyA_signal   SV40 poly(A) signal: SV40 polyadenylation signal
   3932..3948    -  protein_bind   lac operator: The lac repressor binds to the lac operator to inhibit transcription in E. coli. This inhibition can be relieved by adding lactose or isopropyl-β-D-thiogalactopyranoside (IPTG). lac repressor encoded by lacI
   3956..3986    -  promoter       lac promoter: promoter for the E. coli lac operon
   4001..4022    -  protein_bind   CAP binding site: CAP binding activates transcription in the presence of cAMP. E. coli catabolite activator protein
   4035..4127    -  CDS            lacI (fragment): lac repressor; lacI; The lac repressor binds to the lac operator to inhibit transcription in E. coli. This inhibition can be relieved by adding lactose or isopropyl-β-D-thiogalactopyranoside (IPTG).
   4310..4898    -  rep_origin     ori: high-copy-number ColE1/pMB1/pBR322/pUC origin of replication
   5069..5929    -  CDS            AmpR: β-lactamase; bla; confers resistance to ampicillin, carbenicillin, and related antibiotics
   5930..6034    -  promoter       AmpR promoter: bla
>Addgene plasmid #205755 | pcDuex2-Skylan62A | addgene full sequence | sequence record 405271 | Addgene NGS Result
GACGGATCGGGAGATCTCCCGATCCCCTATGGTGCACTCTCAGTACAATCTGCTCTGATGCCGCATAGTT
AAGCCAGTATCTGCTCCCTGCTTGTGTGTTGGAGGTCGCTGAGTAGTGCGCGAGCAAAATTTAAGCTACA
ACAAGGCAAGGCTTGACCGACAATTGCATGAAGAATCTGCTTAGGGTTAGGCGTTTTGCGCTGCTTCGCG
ATGTACGGGCCAGATATACGCGTTGACATTGATTATTGACTAGTTATTAATAGTAATCAATTACGGGGTC
ATTAGTTCATAGCCCATATATGGAGTTCCGCGTTACATAACTTACGGTAAATGGCCCGCCTGGCTGACCG
CCCAACGACCCCCGCCCATTGACGTCAATAATGACGTATGTTCCCATAGTAACGCCAATAGGGACTTTCC
ATTGACGTCAATGGGTGGAGTATTTACGGTAAACTGCCCACTTGGCAGTACATCAAGTGTATCATATGCC
AAGTACGCCCCCTATTGACGTCAATGACGGTAAATGGCCCGCCTGGCATTATGCCCAGTACATGACCTTA
TGGGACTTTCCTACTTGGCAGTACATCTACGTATTAGTCATCGCTATTACCATGGTGATGCGGTTTTGGC
AGTACATCAATGGGCGTGGATAGCGGTTTGACTCACGGGGATTTCCAAGTCTCCACCCCATTGACGTCAA
TGGGAGTTTGTTTTGGCACCAAAATCAACGGGACTTTCCAAAATGTCGTAACAACTCCGCCCCATTGACG
CAAATGGGCGGTAGGCGTGTACGGTGGGAGGTCTATATAAGCAGAGCTCTCTGGCTAACTAGAGAACCCA
CTGCTTACTGGTCCGGATTCAATTAATCATCGGCTCGTATAATATACCCGTTTTTTTGGGCTAGAAATAA
TTTTGTCTAACTTTAAGAAGGAGATATCTCGAGATGAGTGCGATTAAGCCAGACATGAAGATCAAACTCC
GTATGGAAGGCAACGTAAACGGGCACCACTTTGTGATCGACGGAGATGGTACAGGCAAGCCTTTTGAGGG
AAAACAGAGTATGGATCTTGAAGTCAAAGAGGGCGGACCTCTGCCTTTTGCCTTTGATATCCTGACCACT
GCATTCGCGTACGGCAACAGGGTATTCGCCAAATATCCAGACAACATACAAGACTATTTTAAGCAGTCGT
TTCCTAAGGGGTATTCGTGGGAACGAAGCTTGACTTTCGAAGACGGGGGCATTTGCAACGCCAGAAACGA
CATAACAATGGAAGGGGACACTTTCTATAATAAAGTTCGATTTTATGGTACCAACTTTCCCGCCAATGGT
CCAGTTATGCAGAAGAAGACGCTGAAATGGGAGCCCTCCACTGAGAAAATGTATGTGCGTGATGGAGTGC
TGACGGGTGATGTAGAGATGGCTTTGTTGCTTGAAGGAAATGCCCATTACCGATGTGACTTCAGAACTAC
TTACAAAGCTAAGGAGAAGGGTGTCAAGTTACCAGGCGCCCACTTTGTGGACCACTGCATTGAGATTTTA
AGCCATGACAAAGATTACAACAAGGTTAAGCTGTATGAGCATGCTGTTGCTCATTCTGGATTGCCTGACA
ATGCCAGACGATAATCTAGAGGGCCCGTTTAAACCCGCTGATCAGCCTCGACTGTGCCTTCTAGTTGCCA
GCCATCTGTTGTTTGCCCCTCCCCCGTGCCTTCCTTGACCCTGGAAGGTGCCACTCCCACTGTCCTTTCC
TAATAAAATGAGGAAATTGCATCGCATTGTCTGAGTAGGTGTCATTCTATTCTGGGGGGTGGGGTGGGGC
AGGACAGCAAGGGGGAGGATTGGGAAGACAATAGCAGGCATGCTGGGGATGCGGTGGGCTCTATGGCTTC
TGAGGCGGAAAGAACCAGCTGGGGCTCTAGGGGGTATCCCC
[124 nt withheld, positions 1932-2055]
C
[91 nt withheld, positions 2057-2147]
A
[49 nt withheld, positions 2149-2197]
CCTTTGACGTTGGAGTCCACGTTCTTT
[37 nt withheld, positions 2225-2261]
ACCCTATCTCGGTCTATTCTTTTGATTTATAAGGGATTTTGCCGATTTCGGCCTATTGGTTAAAAAATGA
GCTGATTTAACAAAAATTTAACGCGAATTAATTCTGTGGAATGTGTGTCAGTTAGGGTGTGGAAAGTCCC
CAGGCTCCCCAGCAGGCAGAAGTATGCAAAGCATGCATCTCAATTAGTCAGCAACCAGGTGTGGAAAGTC
CCCAGGCTCCCCAGCAGGCAGAAGTATGCAAAGCATGCATCTCAATTAGTCAGCAACCATAGTCCCGCCC
CTAACTCCGCCCATCCCGCCCCTAACTCCGCCCAGTTCCGCCCATTCTCCGCCCCATGGCTGACTAATTT
TTTTTATTTATGCAGAGGCCGAGGCCGCCTCTGCCTCTGAGCTATTCCAGAAGTAGTGAGGAGGCTTTTT
TGGAGGCCTAGGCTTTTGCAAAAAGCTCCCGGGAGCTTGTATATCCATTTTCGGATCTGATCAAGAGACA
GGATGAGGATCGTTTCGCATGATTGAACAAGATGGATTGCACGCAGGTTCTCCGGCCGCTTGGGTGGAGA
GGCTATTCGGCTATGACTGGGCACAACAGACAATCGGCTGCTCTGATGCCGCCGTGTTCCGGCTGTCAGC
GCAGGGGCGCCCGGTTCTTTTTGTCAAGACCGACCTGTCCGGTGCCCTGAATGAACTGCAGGACGAGGCA
GCGCGGCTATCGTGGCTGGCCACGACGGGCGTTCCTTGCGCAGCTGTGCTCGACGTTGTCACTGAAGCGG
GAAGGGACTGGCTGCTATTGGGCGAAGTGCCGGGGCAGGATCTCCTGTCATCTCACCTTGCTCCTGCCGA
GAAAGTATCCATCATGGCTGATGCAATGCGGCGGCTGCATACGCTTGATCCGGCTACCTGCCCATTCGAC
CACCAAGCGAAACATCGCATCGAGCGAGCACGTACTCGGATGGAAGCCGGTCTTGTCGATCAGGATGATC
TGGACGAAGAGCATCAGGGGCTCGCGCCAGCCGAACTGTTCGCCAGGCTCAAGGCGCGCATGCCCGACGG
CGAGGATCTCGTCGTGACCCATGGCGATGCCTGCTTGCCGAATATCATGGTGGAAAATGGCCGCTTTTCT
GGATTCATCGACTGTGGCCGGCTGGGTGTGGCGGACCGCTATCAGGACATAGCGTTGGCTACCCGTGATA
TTGCTGAAGAGCTTGGCGGCGAATGGGCTGACCGCTTCCTCGTGCTTTACGGTATCGCCGCTCCCGATTC
GCAGCGCATCGCCTTCTATCGCCTTCTTGACGAGTTCTTCTGAGCGGGACTCTGGGGTTCGAAATGACCG
ACCAAGCGACGCCCAACCTGCCATCACGAGATTTCGATTCCACCGCCGCCTTCTATGAAAGGTTGGGCTT
CGGAATCGTTTTCCGGGACGCCGGCTGGATGATCCTCCAGCGCGGGGATCTCATGCTGGAGTTCTTCGCC
CACCCCAACTTGTTTATTGCAGCTTATAATGGTTACAAATAAAGCAATAGCATCACAAATTTCACAAATA
AAGCATTTTTTTCACTGCATTCTAGTTGTGGTTTGTCCAAACTCATCAATGTATCTTATCATGTCTGTAT
ACCGTCGACCTCTAGCTAGAGCTTGGCGTAATCATGGTCATAGCTGTTTCCTGTGTGAAATTGTTATCCG
CTCACAATTCCACACAACATACGAGCCGGAAGCATAAAGTGTAAAGCCTGGGGTGCCTAATGAGTGAGCT
AACTCACATTAATTGCGTTGCGCTCACTGCCCGCTTTCCAGTCGGGAAACCTGTCGTGCCAGCTGCATTA
ATGAATCGGCCAACGCGCGGGGAGAGGCGGTTTGCGTATTGGGCGCTCTTCCGCTTCCTCGCTCACTGAC
TCGCTGCGCTCGGTCGTTCGGCTGCGGCGAGCGGTATCAGCTCACTCAAAGGCGGTAATACGGTTATCCA
CAGAATCAGGGGATAACGCAGGAAAGAACATGTGAGCAAAAGGCCAGCAAAAGGCCAGGAACCGTAAAAA
GGCCGCGTTGCTGGCGTTTTTCCATAGGCTCCGCCCCCCTGACGAGCATCACAAAAATCGACGCTCAAGT
CAGAGGTGGCGAAACCCGACAGGACTATAAAGATACCAGGCGTTTCCCCCTGGAAGCTCCCTCGTGCGCT
CTCCTGTTCCGACCCTGCCGCTTACCGGATACCTGTCCGCCTTTCTCCCTTCGGGAAGCGTGGCGCTTTC
TCATAGCTCACGCTGTAGGTATCTCAGTTCGGTGTAGGTCGTTCGCTCCAAGCTGGGCTGTGTGCACGAA
CCCCCCGTTCAGCCCGACCGCTGCGCCTTATCCGGTAACTATCGTCTTGAGTCCAACCCGGTAAGACACG
ACTTATCGCCACTGGCAGCAGCCACTGGTAACAGGATTAGCAGAGCGAGGTATGTAGGCGGTGCTACAGA
GTTCTTGAAGTGGTGGCCTAACTACGGCTACACTAGAAGAACAGTATTTGGTATCTGCGCTCTGCTGAAG
CCAGTTACCTTCGGAAAAAGAGTTGGTAGCTCTTGATCCGGCAAACAAACCACCGCTGGTAGCGGTGGTT
TTTTTGTTTGCAAGCAGCAGATTACGCGCAGAAAAAAAGGATCTCAAGAAGATCCTTTGATCTTTTCTAC
GGGGTCTGACGCTCAGTGGAACGAAAACTCACGTTAAGGGATTTTGGTCATGAGATTATCAAAAAGGATC
TTCACCTAGATCCTTTTAAATTAAAAATGAAGTTTTAAATCAATCTAAAGTATATATGAGTAAACTTGGT
CTGACAGTTACCAATGCTTAATCAGTGAGGCACCTATCTCAGCGATCTGTCTATTTCGTTCATCCATAGT
TGCCTGACTCCCCGTCGTGTAGATAACTACGATACGGGAGGGCTTACCATCTGGCCCCAGTGCTGCAATG
ATACCGCGAGACCCACGCTCACCGGCTCCAGATTTATCAGCAATAAACCAGCCAGCCGGAAGGGCCGAGC
GCAGAAGTGGTCCTGCAACTTTATCCGCCTCCATCCAGTCTATTAATTGTTGCCGGGAAGCTAGAGTAAG
TAGTTCGCCAGTTAATAGTTTGCGCAACGTTGTTGCCATTGCTACAGGCATCGTGGTGTCACGCTCGTCG
TTTGGTATGGCTTCATTCAGCTCCGGTTCCCAACGATCAAGGCGAGTTACATGATCCCCCATGTTGTGCA
AAAAAGCGGTTAGCTCCTTCGGTCCTCCGATCGTTGTCAGAAGTAAGTTGGCCGCAGTGTTATCACTCAT
GGTTATGGCAGCACTGCATAATTCTCTTACTGTCATGCCATCCGTAAGATGCTTTTCTGTGACTGGTGAG
TACTCAACCAAGTCATTCTGAGAATAGTGTATGCGGCGACCGAGTTGCTCTTGCCCGGCGTCAATACGGG
ATAATACCGCGCCACATAGCAGAACTTTAAAAGTGCTCATCATTGGAAAACGTTCTTCGGGGCGAAAACT
CTCAAGGATCTTACCGCTGTTGAGATCCAGTTCGATGTAACCCACTCGTGCACCCAACTGATCTTCAGCA
TCTTTTACTTTCACCAGCGTTTCTGGGTGAGCAAAAACAGGAAGGCAAAATGCCGCAAAAAAGGGAATAA
GGGCGACACGGAAATGTTGAATACTCATACTCTTCCTTTTTCAATATTATTGAAGCATTTATCAGGGTTA
TTGTCTCATGAGCGGATACATATTTGAATGTATTTAGAAAAATAAACAAATAGGGGTTCCGCGCACATTT
CCCCGAAAAGTGCCACCTGACGTC
